>Addgene plasmid #86791 | pBluescript-mouse cyclin D2 | addgene full sequence | sequence record 172570 | Addgene NGS Result
ATGGAGCTGCTGTGCTGCGAGGTGGACCCGGTCCGCAGGGCCGTGCCGGACCGCAACCTGCTGGAAGACC
GCGTTCTGCAGAACCTGTTGACCATCGAGGAGCGCTACCTCCCGCAGTGTTCCTATTTCAAGTGCGTGCA
GAAGGACATCCAACCGTACATGCGCAGGATGGTGGCCACCTGGATGCTAGAGGTCTGTGAGGAACAAAAG
TGTGAAGAAGAGGTCTTTCCTCTGGCCATGAATTACCTGGACCGTTTCTTGGCTGGAGTCCCGACTCCTA
AGACCCATCTTCAGCTCCTGGGTGCAGTGTGCATGTTCCTAGCTTCCAAGCTGAAAGAGACCATCCCGCT
GACTGCGGAAAAGCTGTGCATTTACACCGACAACTCTGTGAAGCCCCAGGAGCTGCTGGAGTGGGAACTG
GTAGTGTTGGGTAAGCTGAAGTGGAACCTGGCCGCAGTCACCCCTCACGACTTCATTGAGCACATCCTTC
GCAAGCTGCCCCAGCAAAAGGAGAAGCTGTCCCTGATCCGCAAGCATGCGCAGACCTTCATCGCTCTGTG
CGCTACCGACTTCAAGTTTGCCATGTACCCGCCATCGATGATTGCAACTGGAAGCGTGGGAGCAGCCATC
TGTGGGCTTCAGCAGGATGATGAAGTGAACACACTCACGTGTGATGCCCTGACTGAGCTGCTGGCCAAGA
TCACCCACACTGATGTGGATTGTCTCAAAGCCTGCCAGGAGCAAATCGAAGCTCTGCTGCTGAACAGCCT
GCAGCAGTTCCGTCAAGAGCAGCATAACGCCGGATCCAAGTCTGTGGAAGATCCGGACCAAGCCACCACC
CCTACAGACGTGCGGGATGTTGACCTGTGAGGAAGCCATTCGGGCGGCAAGAGAGAGGCGTGTTCGTCAT
CTGCTAGCCCCTTCTCTCTCTAGTTATGTCTTGTTCTTTGTGTTTTTAGGATGAAACTTCAAAAGGAATT
CGATATCAAGCTTATCGATACCGTCGACCTCGAGGGGGGGCCCGGTACCCAATTCGCCCTATAGTGAGTC
GTATTACAATTCACTGGCCGTCGTTTTACAACGTCGTGACTGGGAAAACCCTGGCGTTACCCAACTTAAT
CGCCTTGCAGCACATCCCCCTTTCGCCAGCTGGCGTAATAGCGAAGAGGCCCGCACCGATCGCCCTTCCC
AACAGTTGCGCAGCCTGAATGGCGAATGGCAAATTGTAAGCGTTAATATTTTGTTAAAATTCGCGTTAAA
TTTTTGTTAAATCAGCTCATTTTTTAACCAATAGGCCGAAATCGGCAAAATCCCTTATAAATCAAAAGAA
TAGACCGAGATAGGGT
[37 nt withheld, positions 1347-1383]
AAAGAACGTGGACTCCAACGTCAAAGG
[49 nt withheld, positions 1411-1459]
T
[91 nt withheld, positions 1461-1551]
G
[124 nt withheld, positions 1553-1676]
CAGGTGGCACTTTTCGGGGAAATGTGCGCGGAACCCCTATTTGTTTATTTTTCTAAATACATTCAAATAT
GTATCCGCTCATGAGACAATAACCCTGATAAATGCTTCAATAATATTGAAAAAGGAAGAGTATGAGTATT
CAACATTTCCGTGTCGCCCTTATTCCCTTTTTTGCGGCATTTTGCCTTCCTGTTTTTGCTCACCCAGAAA
CGCTGGTGAAAGTAAAAGATGCTGAAGATCAGTTGGGTGCACGAGTGGGTTACATCGAACTGGATCTCAA
CAGCGGTAAGATCCTTGAGAGTTTTCGCCCCGAAGAACGTTTTCCAATGATGAGCACTTTTAAAGTTCTG
CTATGTGGCGCGGTATTATCCCGTATTGACGCCGGGCAAGAGCAACTCGGTCGCCGCATACACTATTCTC
AGAATGACTTGGTTGAGTACTCACCAGTCACAGAAAAGCATCTTACGGATGGCATGACAGTAAGAGAATT
ATGCAGTGCTGCCATAACCATGAGTGATAACACTGCGGCCAACTTACTTCTGACAACGATCGGAGGACCG
AAGGAGCTAACCGCTTTTTTGCACAACATGGGGGATCATGTAACTCGCCTTGATCGTTGGGAACCGGAGC
TGAATGAAGCCATACCAAACGACGAGCGTGACACCACGATGCCTGTAGCAATGGCAACAACGTTGCGCAA
ACTATTAACTGGCGAACTACTTACTCTAGCTTCCCGGCAACAATTAATAGACTGGATGGAGGCGGATAAA
GTTGCAGGACCACTTCTGCGCTCGGCCCTTCCGGCTGGCTGGTTTATTGCTGATAAATCTGGAGCCGGTG
AGCGTGGGTCTCGCGGTATCATTGCAGCACTGGGGCCAGATGGTAAGCCCTCCCGTATCGTAGTTATCTA
CACGACGGGGAGTCAGGCAACTATGGATGAACGAAATAGACAGATCGCTGAGATAGGTGCCTCACTGATT
AAGCATTGGTAACTGTCAGACCAAGTTTACTCATATATACTTTAGATTGATTTAAAACTTCATTTTTAAT
TTAAAAGGATCTAGGTGAAGATCCTTTTTGATAATCTCATGACCAAAATCCCTTAACGTGAGTTTTCGTT
CCACTGAGCGTCAGACCCCGTAGAAAAGATCAAAGGATCTTCTTGAGATCCTTTTTTTCTGCGCGTAATC
TGCTGCTTGCAAACAAAAAAACCACCGCTACCAGCGGTGGTTTGTTTGCCGGATCAAGAGCTACCAACTC
TTTTTCCGAAGGTAACTGGCTTCAGCAGAGCGCAGATACCAAATACTGTTCTTCTAGTGTAGCCGTAGTT
AGGCCACCACTTCAAGAACTCTGTAGCACCGCCTACATACCTCGCTCTGCTAATCCTGTTACCAGTGGCT
GCTGCCAGTGGCGATAAGTCGTGTCTTACCGGGTTGGACTCAAGACGATAGTTACCGGATAAGGCGCAGC
GGTCGGGCTGAACGGGGGGTTCGTGCACACAGCCCAGCTTGGAGCGAACGACCTACACCGAACTGAGATA
CCTACAGCGTGAGCTATGAGAAAGCGCCACGCTTCCCGAAGGGAGAAAGGCGGACAGGTATCCGGTAAGC
GGCAGGGTCGGAACAGGAGAGCGCACGAGGGAGCTTCCAGGGGGAAACGCCTGGTATCTTTATAGTCCTG
TCGGGTTTCGCCACCTCTGACTTGAGCGTCGATTTTTGTGATGCTCGTCAGGGGGGCGGAGCCTATGGAA
AAACGCCAGCAACGCGGCCTTTTTACGGTTCCTGGCCTTTTGCTGGCCTTTTGCTCACATGTTCTTTCCT
GCGTTATCCCCTGATTCTGTGGATAACCGTATTACCGCCTTTGAGTGAGCTGATACCGCTCGCCGCAGCC
GAACGACCGAGCGCAGCGAGTCAGTGAGCGAGGAAGCGGAAGAGCGCCCAATACGCAAACCGCCTCTCCC
CGCGCGTTGGCCGATTCATTAATGCAGCTGGCACGACAGGTTTCCCGACTGGAAAGCGGGCAGTGAGCGC
AACGCAATTAATGTGAGTTAGCTCACTCATTAGGCACCCCAGGCTTTACACTTTATGCTTCCGGCTCGTA
TGTTGTGTGGAATTGTGAGCGGATAACAATTTCACACAGGAAACAGCTATGACCATGATTACGCCAAGCT
CGAAATTAACCCTCACTAAAGGGAACAAAAGCTGGAGCTCCACCGCGGTGGCGGCCGCTCTAGAACTAGT
GGATCCCCCGGGCTGCAGGAATTCCCTCTCTCTCTCCCTCTCTCTCTTTGCCATTTCTTTCCTCTCCCAA
ATCTCCCATTCAGCCAAAGGAAGGAGGTAAGGGAAGCACTCCCCGACCCCCCCGCACCTCCAAAAAATAA
TAATAATAAAAAAAATTTACAGTCGGGACCGAGTGGTGGCCGGCTGGCT
Features (pLannotate 1.2.2; 14 found; start..end, strand, type, name):
      1..867     +  CDS            Ccnd2: CCND2_MOUSE - Also known as Cyl-2. Experimental evidence at protein level: Swiss-Prot protein existence level 1. Regulatory component of the cyclin D2-CDK4 (DC) complex that phosphorylates and inhibits members of the retinoblastoma (RB) protein family including RB1 and regulates the cell-cycle during G(1)/S transition. Phosphorylation of RB1 allows dissociation of the transcription factor E2F from the RB/E2F complex and the subsequent transcription of E2F target genes which are responsible for the progression through the G(1) phase. Hypophosphorylates RB1 in early G(1) phase. Cyclin D-CDK4 com
    974..1029    +  misc_feature   MCS (fragment): pBluescript multiple cloning site
   1038..1056    -  promoter       T7 promoter: promoter for bacteriophage T7 RNA polymerase
   1059..1216    +  CDS            lacZα (fragment): LacZα fragment of β-galactosidase; lacZ fragment
   1248..1676    -  rep_origin     f1 ori (sequence partly withheld): f1 bacteriophage origin of replication; arrow indicates direction of (+) strand synthesis
   1703..1807    +  promoter       AmpR promoter: bla
   1808..2668    +  CDS            AmpR: β-lactamase; bla; confers resistance to ampicillin, carbenicillin, and related antibiotics
   2839..3427    +  rep_origin     ori: high-copy-number ColE1/pMB1/pBR322/pUC origin of replication
   3610..3702    +  CDS            lacI (fragment): lac repressor; lacI; The lac repressor binds to the lac operator to inhibit transcription in E. coli. This inhibition can be relieved by adding lactose or isopropyl-β-D-thiogalactopyranoside (IPTG).
   3715..3736    +  protein_bind   CAP binding site: CAP binding activates transcription in the presence of cAMP. E. coli catabolite activator protein
   3751..3781    +  promoter       lac promoter: promoter for the E. coli lac operon
   3789..3805    +  protein_bind   lac operator: The lac repressor binds to the lac operator to inhibit transcription in E. coli. This inhibition can be relieved by adding lactose or isopropyl-β-D-thiogalactopyranoside (IPTG). lac repressor encoded by lacI
   3850..3868    +  promoter       T3 promoter: promoter for bacteriophage T3 RNA polymerase
   3881..3940    +  misc_feature   MCS (fragment): pBluescript multiple cloning site
