[The description below was written by a language model from this plasmid's Addgene catalogue record and pLannotate feature annotations shown in this document.]
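Description:
pBluescript-mouse cyclin D2 is a small, high-copy E. coli phagemid carrying the mouse cyclin D2 (Ccnd2) cDNA in the pBluescript II KS+ backbone. It replicates from the ColE1/pUC-type origin and is selected with ampicillin through the bla (AmpR) gene and its own promoter. An f1 origin is also present, which allows single-stranded DNA to be rescued with helper phage. The sequenced plasmid is 4,105 nt. The catalogue's backbone size of 1,200 bp therefore looks inconsistent with the annotated backbone elements and more plausibly approximates the size of the insert.

The cDNA was inserted at the EcoRI site of the polylinker, with the site retained at both ends, which splits the multiple cloning site into two fragments and interrupts lacZα. The annotated Ccnd2 coding sequence spans 867 nt and lies in the same orientation as the upstream lac promoter/operator (with its CAP binding site) and the T3 promoter. The T7 promoter sits on the far side of the insert, pointing back toward it. T3 RNA polymerase would therefore produce sense transcripts and T7 polymerase antisense transcripts, the usual pBluescript arrangement for in vitro transcription and riboprobe synthesis. No epitope or purification tag is annotated. The record does not indicate whether the coding sequence is in frame with the lacZα leader or has a dedicated ribosome binding site.

The catalogue lists the purpose as bacterial expression of mouse cyclin D2, the regulatory partner of CDK4 in RB phosphorylation at the G1/S transition. In practice, the layout also suits use as a cDNA source for subcloning, sequencing and transcript generation.
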