Addgene plasmid #86791: pBluescript-mouse cyclin D2
Purpose: bacterial expression of mouse cyclin D2
Depositing lab: Martine Roussel & Charles Sherr. Depositing organization: St. Jude Children's Research Hospital. Publication: Colony-stimulating factor 1 regulates novel cyclins during the G1 phase of the cell cycle. Matsushime H, Roussel MF, Ashmun RA, Sherr CJ. Cell. 1991 May 17;65(4):701-13. 0092-8674(91)90101-4 PubMed 1827757.
Backbone
  Vector backbone: pBS II KS+
  Backbone size w/o insert (bp): 1200
  Vector type: Bacterial Expression
Growth in bacteria
  Bacterial resistance: Ampicillin, 100 μg/mL
  Growth temperature: 37°C
  Growth strain: DH5alpha
  Copy number: High Copy
Gene/Insert
  Gene/Insert name: cyclin D2 (alt name: ccnd2)
  Species: M. musculus (mouse)
  Entrez Gene: Ccnd2 (a.k.a. 2600016F06Rik, Vin-1, Vin1, cD2)
  Cloning method: Restriction Enzyme; 5′ cloning site EcoRI (not destroyed); 3′ cloning site EcoRI (not destroyed)
  Sequencing primers: 5′ T3
Resource information
  A portion of this plasmid was derived from a plasmid made by: Dr. Matsushime when in Drs Sherr and Roussel laboratories
Terms and licenses: Academic/Nonprofit Terms; Industry Terms: Not Available to Industry
How to cite: pBluescript-mouse cyclin D2 was a gift from Martine Roussel & Charles Sherr (Addgene plasmid # 86791 ; http://n2t.net/addgene:86791 ; RRID:Addgene_86791)
